Addgene plasmid #118201: Lenti-(BB)-hPGK-KRAB-dCas9-P2A-BlastR rs11257655-guide2
Purpose: CRISPR-mediated repression of human islet enhancer containing T2D-associated variant rs11257655 (CDC123/CAMK1D GWAS locus)
Depositing lab: Jorge Ferrer. Depositing organization: Imperial College London. Publication: Human pancreatic islet three-dimensional chromatin architecture provides insights into the genetics of type 2 diabetes. Miguel-Escalada I, Bonas-Guarch S, Cebola I, Ponsa-Cobas J, Mendieta-Esteban J, Atla G, Javierre BM, Rolando DMY, Farabella I, Morgan CC, Garcia-Hurtado J, Beucher A, Moran I, Pasquali L, Ramos-Rodriguez M, Appel EVR, Linneberg A, Gjesing AP, Witte DR, Pedersen O, Grarup N, Ravassard P, Torrents D, Mercader JM, Piemonti L, Berney T, de Koning EJP, Kerr-Conte J, Pattou F, Fedko IO, Groop L, Prokopenko I, Hansen T, Marti-Renom MA, Fraser P, Ferrer J. Nat Genet. 2019 Jun 28. pii: 10.1038/s41588-019-0457-0. doi: 10.1038/s41588-019-0457-0. PubMed 31253982.
Backbone
  Vector backbone: Lenti-(BB)-hPGK-KRAB-dCas9-P2A-BlastR
  Backbone manufacturer: Jorge Ferrer
  Vector type: Mammalian Expression, Lentiviral, CRISPR
  Selectable markers: Blasticidin
Growth in bacteria
  Bacterial resistance: Ampicillin, 100 μg/mL
  Growth temperature: 37°C
  Growth strain: Stbl3
  Copy number: High Copy
Gene/Insert
  Gene/Insert name: KRAB-dCas9-2A-BlastR
  gRNA/shRNA sequence: GTAGACACTTGCCCCGAGTC
  Species: H. sapiens (human)
  Promoter: hPGK and U6
  Tag / fusion protein: HA (C terminal on insert)
  Cloning method: Restriction Enzyme; 5′ cloning site Unknown (destroyed during cloning); 3′ cloning site Unknown (destroyed during cloning)
  Sequencing primers: 5′ GATCCGCCACCATGGATGC
Terms and licenses: Academic/Nonprofit Terms; Industry Terms: Not Available to Industry
Depositor comments: Please visit https://www.biorxiv.org/content/early/2018/08/27/400291 for bioRxiv preprint. Note: Plasmid contains a N1396S mutation in dCas9. This mutation is not known to affect plasmid function.
How to cite: Lenti-(BB)-hPGK-KRAB-dCas9-P2A-BlastR rs11257655-guide2 was a gift from Jorge Ferrer (Addgene plasmid # 118201 ; http://n2t.net/addgene:118201 ; RRID:Addgene_118201)
