[The description below was written by a language model from this plasmid's Addgene catalogue record and pLannotate feature annotations shown in this document.]
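Description:
Lenti-(BB)-hPGK-KRAB-dCas9-P2A-BlastR rs11257655-guide2 is an all-in-one lentiviral CRISPR interference plasmid of about 13.4 kb for mammalian cells. It is propagated in E. coli at high copy from a ColE1/pUC-type origin under ampicillin selection (AmpR), with a recombination-deficient strain recorded as the host, as is usual for LTR-containing plasmids. The backbone also carries an f1 origin and an SV40/EM7-driven bleomycin/Zeocin resistance cassette located outside the viral genome. The transfer cassette is of the third-generation, self-inactivating type. A CMV enhancer/promoter drives a truncated HIV-1 5' LTR, followed by the Ψ packaging signal, a gag fragment, the RRE and the cPPT/CTS. A WPRE, a ΔU3 3' LTR and a bGH polyadenylation signal lie downstream.

Between the LTRs sit two expression units. A human U6 Pol III promoter transcribes a single guide RNA, made of the cloned spacer joined to the S. pyogenes gRNA scaffold (the circular sequence is numbered so that the scaffold appears at position 1). The human PGK promoter drives a fusion of the ZNF10 KRAB repression domain to catalytically dead Cas9. This is linked through a P2A peptide to blasticidin S deaminase, so transduced cells can be selected with blasticidin. The record lists a C-terminal HA tag, although neither it nor the P2A is annotated in the feature table, and the annotation labels the nuclease simply as Cas9. The depositor notes an N1396S substitution in dCas9 that is not known to affect function. The guide directs KRAB-dCas9 to a human pancreatic islet enhancer containing the type 2 diabetes-associated variant rs11257655 at the CDC123/CAMK1D locus. Repressing this enhancer allows its regulatory targets to be tested.
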