Features (pLannotate 1.2.2; 34 found; start..end, strand, type, name):
      1..76      +  misc_RNA       gRNA scaffold: guide RNA scaffold for the Streptococcus pyogenes CRISPR/Cas9 system
    107..617     +  promoter       hPGK promoter: human phosphoglycerate kinase 1 promoter
    666..851     +  CDS            KRAB: Krüppel-associated box (KRAB) transcriptional repression domain from the human zinc finger protein ZNF10 (Margolin et al., 1994)
    873..4976    +  CDS            Cas9: Cas9 (Csn1) endonuclease from the Streptococcus pyogenes Type II CRISPR/Cas system generates RNA-guided double strand breaks in DNA
   5175..5573    +  CDS            BSD: blasticidin S deaminase; Aspergillus terreus BSD; confers resistance to blasticidin
   5574..5595    +  misc_feature   MCS (fragment): pBluescript multiple cloning site
   5598..6186    +  misc_feature   WPRE: woodchuck hepatitis virus posttranscriptional regulatory element
   6237..6256    +  misc_feature   cPPT/CTS (fragment): central polypurine tract and central termination sequence of HIV-1
   6258..6491    +  LTR            3' LTR (ΔU3): self-inactivating 3' long terminal repeat (LTR) from HIV-1
   6523..6747    +  polyA_signal   bGH poly(A) signal: bovine growth hormone polyadenylation signal
   6751..6772    +  promoter       SV40 promoter (fragment): SV40 enhancer and early promoter
   6793..7221    +  rep_origin     f1 ori (sequence partly withheld): f1 bacteriophage origin of replication; arrow indicates direction of (+) strand synthesis
   7235..7564    +  promoter       SV40 promoter: SV40 enhancer and early promoter
   7612..7659    +  promoter       EM7 promoter: synthetic bacterial promoter&nbsp
   7678..8052    +  CDS            BleoR: antibiotic-binding protein; Sh ble from Streptoalloteichus hindustanus; confers resistance to bleomycin, phleomycin, and Zeocin™
   8062..8187    +  CDS            ble (fragment): BLE_KLEPN - Experimental evidence at protein level: Swiss-Prot protein existence level 1. Binding protein with a strong affinity to the bleomycin family of antibiotics. Binds to CL990; an antimitotic-antibiotic compound. From Klebsiella pneumoniae.
   8182..8303    +  polyA_signal   SV40 poly(A) signal: SV40 polyadenylation signal
   8374..8396    -  protein_bind   lac operator (fragment): The lac repressor binds to the lac operator to inhibit transcription in E. coli. This inhibition can be relieved by adding lactose or isopropyl-β-D-thiogalactopyranoside (IPTG). lac repressor encoded by lacI
   8400..8430    -  promoter       lac promoter: promoter for the E. coli lac operon
   8445..8466    -  protein_bind   CAP binding site: CAP binding activates transcription in the presence of cAMP. E. coli catabolite activator protein
   8479..8571    -  CDS            lacI (fragment): lac repressor; lacI; The lac repressor binds to the lac operator to inhibit transcription in E. coli. This inhibition can be relieved by adding lactose or isopropyl-β-D-thiogalactopyranoside (IPTG).
   8754..9342    -  rep_origin     ori: high-copy-number ColE1/pMB1/pBR322/pUC origin of replication
   9513..10373   -  CDS            AmpR: β-lactamase; bla; confers resistance to ampicillin, carbenicillin, and related antibiotics
  10374..10478   -  promoter       AmpR promoter: bla
  10537..10589   -  misc_feature   bom (fragment): basis of mobility region from pBR322
  10744..11123   +  enhancer       CMV enhancer: human cytomegalovirus immediate early enhancer
  11124..11323   +  promoter       CMV promoter: human cytomegalovirus (CMV) immediate early promoter
  11341..11521   +  LTR            5' LTR (truncated): truncated 5' long terminal repeat (LTR) from HIV-1
  11568..11693   +  misc_feature   HIV-1 Ψ: packaging signal of human immunodeficiency virus type 1
  11677..12040   +  CDS            HIV-1 gag (fragment): gag protein from human immunodeficiency virus 1; gag
  12186..12419   +  misc_feature   RRE: The Rev response element (RRE) of HIV-1 allows for Rev-dependent mRNA export from the nucleus to the cytoplasm.
  12796..12896   +  CDS            Rev (fragment): human immunodeficiency virus 1 (HIV-1) Rev protein; rev; enhances nuclear export of unspliced and incompletely spliced viral mRNAs
  12946..13063   +  misc_feature   cPPT/CTS: central polypurine tract and central termination sequence of HIV-1
  13114..13354   +  promoter       U6 promoter: RNA polymerase III promoter for human U6 snRNA
>Addgene plasmid #118201 | Lenti-(BB)-hPGK-KRAB-dCas9-P2A-BlastR rs11257655-guide2 | addgene full sequence | sequence record 240397 | Addgene NGS Result
GTTTTAGAGCTAGAAATAGCAAGTTAAAATAAGGCTAGTCCGTTATCAACTTGAAAAAGTGGCACCGAGT
CGGTGCTTTTTTGAATTCGCTAGCTAGGTCTTGAAAGGGGTTGGGGTTGCGCCTTTTCCAAGGCAGCCCT
GGGTTTGCGCAGGGACGCGGCTGCTCTGGGCGTGGTTCCGGGAAACGCAGCGGCGCCGACCCTGGGTCTC
GCACATTCTTCACGTCCGTTCGCAGCGTCACCCGGATCTTCGCCGCTACCCTTGTGGGCCCCCCGGCGAC
GCTTCCTGCTCCGCCCCTAAGTCGGGAAGGTTCCTTGCGGTTCGCGGCGTGCCGGACGTGACAAACGGAA
GCCGCACGTCTCACTAGTACCCTCGCAGACGGACAGCGCCAGGGAGCAATGGCAGCGCGCCGACCGCGAT
GGGCTGTGGCCAATAGCGGCTGCTCAGCAGGGCGCGCCGAGAGCAGCGGCCGGGAAGGGGCGGTGCGGGA
GGCGGGGTGTGGGGCGGTAGTGTGGGCCCTGTTCCTGCCCGCGCGGTGTTCCGCATTCTGCAAGCCTCCG
GAGCGCACGTCGGCAGTCGGCTCCCTCGTTGACCGAATCACCGACCTCTCTCCCCAGGACCGGTGATCCG
CCACCATGGATGCTAAGTCACTAACTGCCTGGTCCCGGACACTGGTGACCTTCAAGGATGTATTTGTGGA
CTTCACCAGGGAGGAGTGGAAGCTGCTGGACACTGCTCAGCAGATCGTGTACAGAAATGTGATGCTGGAG
AACTATAAGAACCTGGTTTCCTTGGGTTATCAGCTTACTAAGCCAGATGTGATCCTCCGGTTGGAGAAGG
GAGAAGAGCCCGGCGGTTCCGGCGGAGGGTCGATGGACAAGAAGTACAGCATCGGCCTGGCCATCGGCAC
CAACTCTGTCGGCTGGGCCGTGATCACCGACGAGTACAAGGTGCCCAGCAAGAAATTCAAGGTGCTGGGC
AACACCGACCGGCACAGCATCAAGAAGAACCTGATCGGCGCCCTGCTGTTCGACAGCGGAGAAACAGCCG
AGGCCACCCGGCTGAAGAGAACCGCCAGAAGAAGATACACCAGACGGAAGAACCGGATCTGCTATCTGCA
AGAGATCTTCAGCAACGAGATGGCCAAGGTGGACGACAGCTTCTTCCACAGACTGGAAGAGTCCTTCCTG
GTGGAAGAGGATAAGAAGCACGAGCGGCACCCCATCTTCGGCAACATCGTGGACGAGGTGGCCTACCACG
AGAAGTACCCCACCATCTACCACCTGAGAAAGAAACTGGTGGACAGCACCGACAAGGCCGACCTGCGGCT
GATCTATCTGGCCCTGGCCCACATGATCAAGTTCCGGGGCCACTTCCTGATCGAGGGCGACCTGAACCCC
GACAACAGCGACGTGGACAAGCTGTTCATCCAGCTGGTGCAGACCTACAACCAGCTGTTCGAGGAAAACC
CCATCAACGCCAGCGGCGTGGACGCCAAGGCCATCCTGTCTGCCAGACTGAGCAAGAGCAGACGGCTGGA
AAATCTGATCGCCCAGCTGCCCGGCGAGAAGAAGAATGGCCTGTTCGGCAACCTGATTGCCCTGAGCCTG
GGCCTGACCCCCAACTTCAAGAGCAACTTCGACCTGGCCGAGGATGCCAAACTGCAGCTGAGCAAGGACA
CCTACGACGACGACCTGGACAACCTGCTGGCCCAGATCGGCGACCAGTACGCCGACCTGTTTCTGGCCGC
CAAGAACCTGTCCGACGCCATCCTGCTGAGCGACATCCTGAGAGTGAACACCGAGATCACCAAGGCCCCC
CTGAGCGCCTCTATGATCAAGAGATACGACGAGCACCACCAGGACCTGACCCTGCTGAAAGCTCTCGTGC
GGCAGCAGCTGCCTGAGAAGTACAAAGAGATTTTCTTCGACCAGAGCAAGAACGGCTACGCCGGCTACAT
CGATGGCGGAGCCAGCCAGGAAGAGTTCTACAAGTTCATCAAGCCCATCCTGGAAAAGATGGACGGCACC
GAGGAACTGCTCGTGAAGCTGAACAGAGAGGACCTGCTGCGGAAGCAGCGGACCTTCGACAACGGCAGCA
TCCCCCACCAGATCCACCTGGGAGAGCTGCACGCCATTCTGCGGCGGCAGGAAGATTTTTACCCATTCCT
GAAGGACAACCGGGAAAAGATCGAGAAGATCCTGACCTTCCGCATCCCCTACTACGTGGGCCCTCTGGCC
AGGGGAAACAGCAGATTCGCCTGGATGACCAGAAAGAGCGAGGAAACCATCACCCCCTGGAACTTCGAGG
AAGTGGTGGACAAGGGCGCCAGCGCCCAGAGCTTCATCGAGCGGATGACCAACTTCGATAAGAACCTGCC
CAACGAGAAGGTGCTGCCCAAGCACAGCCTGCTGTACGAGTACTTCACCGTGTACAACGAGCTGACCAAA
GTGAAATACGTGACCGAGGGAATGAGAAAGCCCGCCTTCCTGAGCGGCGAGCAGAAAAAAGCCATCGTGG
ACCTGCTGTTCAAGACCAACCGGAAAGTGACCGTGAAGCAGCTGAAAGAGGACTACTTCAAGAAAATCGA
GTGCTTCGACTCCGTGGAAATCTCCGGCGTGGAAGATCGGTTCAACGCCTCCCTGGGCACATACCACGAT
CTGCTGAAAATTATCAAGGACAAGGACTTCCTGGACAATGAGGAAAACGAGGACATTCTGGAAGATATCG
TGCTGACCCTGACACTGTTTGAGGACAGAGAGATGATCGAGGAACGGCTGAAAACCTATGCCCACCTGTT
CGACGACAAAGTGATGAAGCAGCTGAAGCGGCGGAGATACACCGGCTGGGGCAGGCTGAGCCGGAAGCTG
ATCAACGGCATCCGGGACAAGCAGTCCGGCAAGACAATCCTGGATTTCCTGAAGTCCGACGGCTTCGCCA
ACAGAAACTTCATGCAGCTGATCCACGACGACAGCCTGACCTTTAAAGAGGACATCCAGAAAGCCCAGGT
GTCCGGCCAGGGCGATAGCCTGCACGAGCACATTGCCAATCTGGCCGGCAGCCCCGCCATTAAGAAGGGC
ATCCTGCAGACAGTGAAGGTGGTGGACGAGCTCGTGAAAGTGATGGGCCGGCACAAGCCCGAGAACATCG
TGATCGAAATGGCCAGAGAGAACCAGACCACCCAGAAGGGACAGAAGAACAGCCGCGAGAGAATGAAGCG
GATCGAAGAGGGCATCAAAGAGCTGGGCAGCCAGATCCTGAAAGAACACCCCGTGGAAAACACCCAGCTG
CAGAACGAGAAGCTGTACCTGTACTACCTGCAGAATGGGCGGGATATGTACGTGGACCAGGAACTGGACA
TCAACCGGCTGTCCGACTACGATGTGGACGCTATCGTGCCTCAGAGCTTTCTGAAGGACGACTCCATCGA
TAACAAAGTGCTGACTCGGAGCGACAAGAACCGGGGCAAGAGCGACAACGTGCCCTCCGAAGAGGTCGTG
AAGAAGATGAAGAACTACTGGCGCCAGCTGCTGAATGCCAAGCTGATTACCCAGAGGAAGTTCGACAATC
TGACCAAGGCCGAGAGAGGCGGCCTGAGCGAACTGGATAAGGCCGGCTTCATCAAGAGACAGCTGGTGGA
AACCCGGCAGATCACAAAGCACGTGGCACAGATCCTGGACTCCCGGATGAACACTAAGTACGACGAGAAC
GACAAACTGATCCGGGAAGTGAAAGTGATCACCCTGAAGTCCAAGCTGGTGTCCGATTTCCGGAAGGATT
TCCAGTTTTACAAAGTGCGCGAGATCAACAACTACCACCACGCCCACGACGCCTACCTGAACGCCGTCGT
GGGAACCGCCCTGATCAAAAAGTACCCTAAGCTGGAAAGCGAGTTCGTGTACGGCGACTACAAGGTGTAC
GACGTGCGGAAGATGATCGCCAAGAGCGAGCAGGAAATCGGCAAGGCTACCGCCAAGTACTTCTTCTACA
GCAACATCATGAACTTTTTCAAGACCGAGATTACCCTGGCCAACGGCGAGATCCGGAAGCGGCCTCTGAT
CGAGACAAACGGCGAAACAGGCGAGATCGTGTGGGATAAGGGCCGGGACTTTGCCACCGTGCGGAAAGTG
CTGTCTATGCCCCAAGTGAATATCGTGAAAAAGACCGAGGTGCAGACAGGCGGCTTCAGCAAAGAGTCTA
TCCTGCCCAAGAGGAACAGCGACAAGCTGATCGCCAGAAAGAAGGACTGGGACCCTAAGAAGTACGGCGG
CTTCGACAGCCCCACCGTGGCCTATTCTGTGCTGGTGGTGGCCAAAGTGGAAAAGGGCAAGTCCAAGAAA
CTGAAGAGTGTGAAAGAGCTGCTGGGGATCACCATCATGGAAAGAAGCAGCTTCGAGAAGAATCCCATCG
ACTTTCTGGAAGCCAAGGGCTACAAAGAAGTGAAAAAGGACCTGATCATCAAGCTGCCTAAGTACTCCCT
GTTCGAGCTGGAAAACGGCCGGAAGAGAATGCTGGCCTCTGCCGGCGAACTGCAGAAGGGAAACGAACTG
GCCCTGCCCTCCAAATATGTGAACTTCCTGTACCTGGCCAGCCACTATGAGAAGCTGAAGGGCTCCCCCG
AGGATAATGAGCAGAAACAGCTGTTTGTGGAACAGCACAAACACTACCTGGACGAGATCATCGAGCAGAT
CAGCGAGTTCTCCAAGAGAGTGATCCTGGCCGACGCTAATCTGGACAAGGTGCTGAGCGCCTACAACAAG
CACAGAGACAAGCCTATCAGAGAGCAGGCCGAGAATATCATCCACCTGTTTACCCTGACCAGTCTGGGAG
CCCCTGCCGCCTTCAAGTACTTTGACACCACCATCGACCGGAAGAGGTACACCAGCACCAAAGAGGTGCT
GGACGCCACCCTGATCCACCAGAGCATCACCGGCCTGTACGAGACACGGATCGACCTGTCTCAGCTGGGA
GGCGACGCCTATCCCTATGACGTGCCCGATTATGCCAGCCTGGGCAGCGGCTCCCCCAAGAAAAAACGCA
AGGTGGAAGATCCTAAGAAAAAGCGGAAAGTGGACGGCATTGGTAGTGGGAGCAACGGCAGCAGCGGGGA
TCCGGCCGCAACAAACTTCTCTCTGCTGAAACAAGCCGGAGATGTCGAAGAGAATCCTGGACCGATGGCC
AAGCCTTTGTCTCAAGAAGAATCCACCCTCATTGAAAGAGCAACGGCTACAATCAACAGCATCCCCATCT
CTGAAGACTACAGCGTCGCCAGCGCAGCTCTCTCTAGCGACGGCCGCATCTTCACTGGTGTCAATGTATA
TCATTTTACTGGGGGACCTTGTGCAGAACTCGTGGTGCTGGGCACTGCTGCTGCTGCGGCAGCTGGCAAC
CTGACTTGTATCGTCGCGATCGGAAATGAGAACAGGGGCATCTTGAGCCCCTGCGGACGGTGCCGACAGG
TGCTTCTCGATCTGCATCCTGGGATCAAAGCCATAGTGAAGGACAGTGATGGACAGCCGACGGCAGTTGG
GATTCGTGAATTGCTGCCCTCTGGTTATGTGTGGGAGGGCTAAGAATTCGATATCAAGCTTATCGGTAAT
CAACCTCTGGATTACAAAATTTGTGAAAGATTGACTGGTATTCTTAACTATGTTGCTCCTTTTACGCTAT
GTGGATACGCTGCTTTAATGCCTTTGTATCATGCTATTGCTTCCCGTATGGCTTTCATTTTCTCCTCCTT
GTATAAATCCTGGTTGCTGTCTCTTTATGAGGAGTTGTGGCCCGTTGTCAGGCAACGTGGCGTGGTGTGC
ACTGTGTTTGCTGACGCAACCCCCACTGGTTGGGGCATTGCCACCACCTGTCAGCTCCTTTCCGGGACTT
TCGCTTTCCCCCTCCCTATTGCCACGGCGGAACTCATCGCCGCCTGCCTTGCCCGCTGCTGGACAGGGGC
TCGGCTGTTGGGCACTGACAATTCCGTGGTGTTGTCGGGGAAATCATCGTCCTTTCCTTGGCTGCTCGCC
TGTGTTGCCACCTGGATTCTGCGCGGGACGTCCTTCTGCTACGTCCCTTCGGCCCTCAATCCAGCGGACC
TTCCTTCCCGCGGCCTGCTGCCGGCTCTGCGGCCTCTTCCGCGTCTTCGCCTTCGCCCTCAGACGAGTCG
GATCTCCCTTTGGGCCGCCTCCCCGCGTCGACTTTAAGACCAATGACTTACAAGGCAGCTGTAGATCTTA
GCCACTTTTTAAAAGAAAAGGGGGGACTGGAAGGGCTAATTCACTCCCAACGAAGACAAGATCTGCTTTT
TGCTTGTACTGGGTCTCTCTGGTTAGACCAGATCTGAGCCTGGGAGCTCTCTGGCTAACTAGGGAACCCA
CTGCTTAAGCCTCAATAAAGCTTGCCTTGAGTGCTTCAAGTAGTGTGTGCCCGTCTGTTGTGTGACTCTG
GTAACTAGAGATCCCTCAGACCCTTTTAGTCAGTGTGGAAAATCTCTAGCAGGGCCCGTTTAAACCCGCT
GATCAGCCTCGACTGTGCCTTCTAGTTGCCAGCCATCTGTTGTTTGCCCCTCCCCCGTGCCTTCCTTGAC
CCTGGAAGGTGCCACTCCCACTGTCCTTTCCTAATAAAATGAGGAAATTGCATCGCATTGTCTGAGTAGG
TGTCATTCTATTCTGGGGGGTGGGGTGGGGCAGGACAGCAAGGGGGAGGATTGGGAAGACAATAGCAGGC
ATGCTGGGGATGCGGTGGGCTCTATGGCTTCTGAGGCGGAAAGAACCAGCTGGGGCTCTAGGGGGTATCC
CC
[124 nt withheld, positions 6793-6916]
C
[91 nt withheld, positions 6918-7008]
A
[49 nt withheld, positions 7010-7058]
CCTTTGACGTTGGAGTCCACGTTCTTT
[37 nt withheld, positions 7086-7122]
ACCCTATCTCGGTCTATTCTTTTGATTTATAAGGGATTTTGCCGATTTCGGCCTATTGGTTAAAAAATGA
GCTGATTTAACAAAAATTTAACGCGAATTAATTCTGTGGAATGTGTGTCAGTTAGGGTGTGGAAAGTCCC
CAGGCTCCCCAGCAGGCAGAAGTATGCAAAGCATGCATCTCAATTAGTCAGCAACCAGGTGTGGAAAGTC
CCCAGGCTCCCCAGCAGGCAGAAGTATGCAAAGCATGCATCTCAATTAGTCAGCAACCATAGTCCCGCCC
CTAACTCCGCCCATCCCGCCCCTAACTCCGCCCAGTTCCGCCCATTCTCCGCCCCATGGCTGACTAATTT
TTTTTATTTATGCAGAGGCCGAGGCCGCCTCTGCCTCTGAGCTATTCCAGAAGTAGTGAGGAGGCTTTTT
TGGAGGCCTAGGCTTTTGCAAAAAGCTCCCGGGAGCTTGTATATCCATTTTCGGATCTGATCAGCACGTG
TTGACAATTAATCATCGGCATAGTATATCGGCATAGTATAATACGACAAGGTGAGGAACTAAACCATGGC
CAAGTTGACCAGTGCCGTTCCGGTGCTCACCGCGCGCGACGTCGCCGGAGCGGTCGAGTTCTGGACCGAC
CGGCTCGGGTTCTCCCGGGACTTCGTGGAGGACGACTTCGCCGGTGTGGTCCGGGACGACGTGACCCTGT
TCATCAGCGCGGTCCAGGACCAGGTGGTGCCGGACAACACCCTGGCCTGGGTGTGGGTGCGCGGCCTGGA
CGAGCTGTACGCCGAGTGGTCGGAGGTCGTGTCCACGAACTTCCGGGACGCCTCCGGGCCGGCCATGACC
GAGATCGGCGAGCAGCCGTGGGGGCGGGAGTTCGCCCTGCGCGACCCGGCCGGCAACTGCGTGCACTTCG
TGGCCGAGGAGCAGGACTGACACGTGCTACGAGATTTCGATTCCACCGCCGCCTTCTATGAAAGGTTGGG
CTTCGGAATCGTTTTCCGGGACGCCGGCTGGATGATCCTCCAGCGCGGGGATCTCATGCTGGAGTTCTTC
GCCCACCCCAACTTGTTTATTGCAGCTTATAATGGTTACAAATAAAGCAATAGCATCACAAATTTCACAA
ATAAAGCATTTTTTTCACTGCATTCTAGTTGTGGTTTGTCCAAACTCATCAATGTATCTTATCATGTCTG
TATACCGTCGACCTCTAGCTAGAGCTTGGCGTAATCATGGTCATAGCTGTTTCCTGTGTGAAATTGTTAT
CCGCTCACAATTCCACACAACATACGAGCCGGAAGCATAAAGTGTAAAGCCTGGGGTGCCTAATGAGTGA
GCTAACTCACATTAATTGCGTTGCGCTCACTGCCCGCTTTCCAGTCGGGAAACCTGTCGTGCCAGCTGCA
TTAATGAATCGGCCAACGCGCGGGGAGAGGCGGTTTGCGTATTGGGCGCTCTTCCGCTTCCTCGCTCACT
GACTCGCTGCGCTCGGTCGTTCGGCTGCGGCGAGCGGTATCAGCTCACTCAAAGGCGGTAATACGGTTAT
CCACAGAATCAGGGGATAACGCAGGAAAGAACATGTGAGCAAAAGGCCAGCAAAAGGCCAGGAACCGTAA
AAAGGCCGCGTTGCTGGCGTTTTTCCATAGGCTCCGCCCCCCTGACGAGCATCACAAAAATCGACGCTCA
AGTCAGAGGTGGCGAAACCCGACAGGACTATAAAGATACCAGGCGTTTCCCCCTGGAAGCTCCCTCGTGC
GCTCTCCTGTTCCGACCCTGCCGCTTACCGGATACCTGTCCGCCTTTCTCCCTTCGGGAAGCGTGGCGCT
TTCTCATAGCTCACGCTGTAGGTATCTCAGTTCGGTGTAGGTCGTTCGCTCCAAGCTGGGCTGTGTGCAC
GAACCCCCCGTTCAGCCCGACCGCTGCGCCTTATCCGGTAACTATCGTCTTGAGTCCAACCCGGTAAGAC
ACGACTTATCGCCACTGGCAGCAGCCACTGGTAACAGGATTAGCAGAGCGAGGTATGTAGGCGGTGCTAC
AGAGTTCTTGAAGTGGTGGCCTAACTACGGCTACACTAGAAGAACAGTATTTGGTATCTGCGCTCTGCTG
AAGCCAGTTACCTTCGGAAAAAGAGTTGGTAGCTCTTGATCCGGCAAACAAACCACCGCTGGTAGCGGTG
GTTTTTTTGTTTGCAAGCAGCAGATTACGCGCAGAAAAAAAGGATCTCAAGAAGATCCTTTGATCTTTTC
TACGGGGTCTGACGCTCAGTGGAACGAAAACTCACGTTAAGGGATTTTGGTCATGAGATTATCAAAAAGG
ATCTTCACCTAGATCCTTTTAAATTAAAAATGAAGTTTTAAATCAATCTAAAGTATATATGAGTAAACTT
GGTCTGACAGTTACCAATGCTTAATCAGTGAGGCACCTATCTCAGCGATCTGTCTATTTCGTTCATCCAT
AGTTGCCTGACTCCCCGTCGTGTAGATAACTACGATACGGGAGGGCTTACCATCTGGCCCCAGTGCTGCA
ATGATACCGCGAGACCCACGCTCACCGGCTCCAGATTTATCAGCAATAAACCAGCCAGCCGGAAGGGCCG
AGCGCAGAAGTGGTCCTGCAACTTTATCCGCCTCCATCCAGTCTATTAATTGTTGCCGGGAAGCTAGAGT
AAGTAGTTCGCCAGTTAATAGTTTGCGCAACGTTGTTGCCATTGCTACAGGCATCGTGGTGTCACGCTCG
TCGTTTGGTATGGCTTCATTCAGCTCCGGTTCCCAACGATCAAGGCGAGTTACATGATCCCCCATGTTGT
GCAAAAAAGCGGTTAGCTCCTTCGGTCCTCCGATCGTTGTCAGAAGTAAGTTGGCCGCAGTGTTATCACT
CATGGTTATGGCAGCACTGCATAATTCTCTTACTGTCATGCCATCCGTAAGATGCTTTTCTGTGACTGGT
GAGTACTCAACCAAGTCATTCTGAGAATAGTGTATGCGGCGACCGAGTTGCTCTTGCCCGGCGTCAATAC
GGGATAATACCGCGCCACATAGCAGAACTTTAAAAGTGCTCATCATTGGAAAACGTTCTTCGGGGCGAAA
ACTCTCAAGGATCTTACCGCTGTTGAGATCCAGTTCGATGTAACCCACTCGTGCACCCAACTGATCTTCA
GCATCTTTTACTTTCACCAGCGTTTCTGGGTGAGCAAAAACAGGAAGGCAAAATGCCGCAAAAAAGGGAA
TAAGGGCGACACGGAAATGTTGAATACTCATACTCTTCCTTTTTCAATATTATTGAAGCATTTATCAGGG
TTATTGTCTCATGAGCGGATACATATTTGAATGTATTTAGAAAAATAAACAAATAGGGGTTCCGCGCACA
TTTCCCCGAAAAGTGCCACCTGACGTCGACGGATCGGGAGATCTCCCGATCCCCTATGGTGCACTCTCAG
TACAATCTGCTCTGATGCCGCATAGTTAAGCCAGTATCTGCTCCCTGCTTGTGTGTTGGAGGTCGCTGAG
TAGTGCGCGAGCAAAATTTAAGCTACAACAAGGCAAGGCTTGACCGACAATTGCATGAAGAATCTGCTTA
GGGTTAGGCGTTTTGCGCTGCTTCGCGATGTACGGGCCAGATATACGCGTTGACATTGATTATTGACTAG
TTATTAATAGTAATCAATTACGGGGTCATTAGTTCATAGCCCATATATGGAGTTCCGCGTTACATAACTT
ACGGTAAATGGCCCGCCTGGCTGACCGCCCAACGACCCCCGCCCATTGACGTCAATAATGACGTATGTTC
CCATAGTAACGCCAATAGGGACTTTCCATTGACGTCAATGGGTGGAGTATTTACGGTAAACTGCCCACTT
GGCAGTACATCAAGTGTATCATATGCCAAGTACGCCCCCTATTGACGTCAATGACGGTAAATGGCCCGCC
TGGCATTATGCCCAGTACATGACCTTATGGGACTTTCCTACTTGGCAGTACATCTACGTATTAGTCATCG
CTATTACCATGGTGATGCGGTTTTGGCAGTACATCAATGGGCGTGGATAGCGGTTTGACTCACGGGGATT
TCCAAGTCTCCACCCCATTGACGTCAATGGGAGTTTGTTTTGGCACCAAAATCAACGGGACTTTCCAAAA
TGTCGTAACAACTCCGCCCCATTGACGCAAATGGGCGGTAGGCGTGTACGGTGGGAGGTCTATATAAGCA
GCGCGTTTTGCCTGTACTGGGTCTCTCTGGTTAGACCAGATCTGAGCCTGGGAGCTCTCTGGCTAACTAG
GGAACCCACTGCTTAAGCCTCAATAAAGCTTGCCTTGAGTGCTTCAAGTAGTGTGTGCCCGTCTGTTGTG
TGACTCTGGTAACTAGAGATCCCTCAGACCCTTTTAGTCAGTGTGGAAAATCTCTAGCAGTGGCGCCCGA
ACAGGGACTTGAAAGCGAAAGGGAAACCAGAGGAGCTCTCTCGACGCAGGACTCGGCTTGCTGAAGCGCG
CACGGCAAGAGGCGAGGGGCGGCGACTGGTGAGTACGCCAAAAATTTTGACTAGCGGAGGCTAGAAGGAG
AGAGATGGGTGCGAGAGCGTCAGTATTAAGCGGGGGAGAATTAGATCGCGATGGGAAAAAATTCGGTTAA
GGCCAGGGGGAAAGAAAAAATATAAATTAAAACATATAGTATGGGCAAGCAGGGAGCTAGAACGATTCGC
AGTTAATCCTGGCCTGTTAGAAACATCAGAAGGCTGTAGACAAATACTGGGACAGCTACAACCATCCCTT
CAGACAGGATCAGAAGAACTTAGATCATTATATAATACAGTAGCAACCCTCTATTGTGTGCATCAAAGGA
TAGAGATAAAAGACACCAAGGAAGCTTTAGACAAGATAGAGGAAGAGCAAAACAAAAGTAAGACCACCGC
ACAGCAAGCGGCCGCTGATCTTCAGACCTGGAGGAGGAGATATGAGGGACAATTGGAGAAGTGAATTATA
TAAATATAAAGTAGTAAAAATTGAACCATTAGGAGTAGCACCCACCAAGGCAAAGAGAAGAGTGGTGCAG
AGAGAAAAAAGAGCAGTGGGAATAGGAGCTTTGTTCCTTGGGTTCTTGGGAGCAGCAGGAAGCACTATGG
GCGCAGCGTCAATGACGCTGACGGTACAGGCCAGACAATTATTGTCTGGTATAGTGCAGCAGCAGAACAA
TTTGCTGAGGGCTATTGAGGCGCAACAGCATCTGTTGCAACTCACAGTCTGGGGCATCAAGCAGCTCCAG
GCAAGAATCCTGGCTGTGGAAAGATACCTAAAGGATCAACAGCTCCTGGGGATTTGGGGTTGCTCTGGAA
AACTCATTTGCACCACTGCTGTGCCTTGGAATGCTAGTTGGAGTAATAAATCTCTGGAACAGATTTGGAA
TCACACGACCTGGATGGAGTGGGACAGAGAAATTAACAATTACACAAGCTTAATACACTCCTTAATTGAA
GAATCGCAAAACCAGCAAGAAAAGAATGAACAAGAATTATTGGAATTAGATAAATGGGCAAGTTTGTGGA
ATTGGTTTAACATAACAAATTGGCTGTGGTATATAAAATTATTCATAATGATAGTAGGAGGCTTGGTAGG
TTTAAGAATAGTTTTTGCTGTACTTTCTATAGTGAATAGAGTTAGGCAGGGATATTCACCATTATCGTTT
CAGACCCACCTCCCAACCCCGAGGGGACCCGACAGGCCCGAAGGAATAGAAGAAGAAGGTGGAGAGAGAG
ACAGAGACAGATCCATTCGATTAGTGAACGGATCGGCACTGCGTGCGCCAATTCTGCAGACAAATGGCAG
TATTCATCCACAATTTTAAAAGAAAAGGGGGGATTGGGGGGTACAGTGCAGGGGAAAGAATAGTAGACAT
AATAGCAACAGACATACAAACTAAAGAATTACAAAAACAAATTACAAAAATTCAAAATTTTCGGGTTTAT
TACAGGGACAGCAGAGATCCAGTTTGGTTAATTAAGGTACCGAGGGCCTATTTCCCATGATTCCTTCATA
TTTGCATATACGATACAAGGCTGTTAGAGAGATAATTAGAATTAATTTGACTGTAAACACAAAGATATTA
GTACAAAATACGTGACGTAGAAAGTAATAATTTCTTGGGTAGTTTGCAGTTTTAAAATTATGTTTTAAAA
TGGACTATCATATGCTTACCGTAACTTGAAAGTATTTCGATTTCTTGGCTTTATATATCTTGTGGAAAGG
ACGAAACACCGGTAGACACTTGCCCCGAGTC
