>Addgene plasmid #118201 | Lenti-(BB)-hPGK-KRAB-dCas9-P2A-BlastR rs11257655-guide2 | depositor partial sequence | sequence record 223305 | Guide RNA, gRNA scaffold
NNNNNNNNNNNNNNNNNNGGACGAAACACCGGTAGACACTTGCCCCGAGTCGTTTTAGAGCTAGAAATAG
CAAGTTAAAATAAGGCTAGTCCGTTATCAACTTGAAAAAGTGGCACCGAGTCGGTGCTTTTTTGAATTCG
CTAGCTAGGTCTTGAAAGGGGTTGGGGTTGCGCCTTTTCCAAGGCAGCCCTGGGTTTGCGCAGGGACGCG
GCTGCTCTGGGCGTGGTTCCGGGAAACGCAGCGGCGCCGACCCTGGGTCTCGCACATTCTTCACGTCCGT
TCGCAGCGTCACCCGGATCTTCGCCGCTACCCTTGTGGGCCCCCCGGCGACGCTTCCTGCTCCGCCCCTA
ANTCGGGAAGGTTCCTTGCGGTTCGCGGCGTGCCGGACGTGACAAACGNAANCCNCACGTCTCACTAGTA
CCCTCGCANACGGACAGCGCCNNNGAGCAATGGNNNCNCGCCGACCGNGNNGNGCTGNGGCCAATANCGG
CTGCTCANCANGGCGCGCCNAGAGCAGCGGCCGGGAAGGNGCGNNNNNNGAGGCNGNGTGTGGNNNNNNN
NNGGGTNNNNNAGNGNNNNNNNNGNAGAAGNNNNNNANNNNGGNNGNNNNGGGNNNGGGNNGNGAANNNN
CNNNAGNNNNNGANANGGNNGNGGNNNGNNNNNNNGNNNGNNAGAAGANNNNNNANANNNNNNGNGNNNN
NNN
